>Addgene plasmid #168682 | pDONR223 HCoV-NL63 S_stop | depositor partial sequence | sequence record 326891 | Inserted CDS with Stop codon
ATGAAACTTTTCTTGATTTTGCTTGTTTTGCCCCTGGCCTCTTGCTTTTTCACATGTAATAGTAATGCTA
ATCTCTCTATGTTACAATTAGGTGTTCCTGACAATTCTTCAACTATTGTTACGGGTTTATTGCCAACTCA
TTGGTTTTGTGCTAATCAGAGTACATCTGTTTACTCAGCCAATGGTTTCTTTTATATTGATGTTGGTAAT
CACCGTAGTGCTTTTGCGCTCCATACTGGTTATTATGATGCTAATCAGTATTATATTTATGTTACTAATG
AAATAGGCTTAAATGCTTCTGTTACTCTTAAGATTTGTAAGTTTAGTAGAAACACTACTTTTGATTTTTT
AAGTAATGCTTCTAGTTCTTTTGACTGTATAGTTAATTTGTTATTTACAGAACAGTTAGGTGCGCCTTTG
GGCATAACTATATCTGGTGAAACTGTGCGTCTGCATTTATATAATGTAACTCGTACTTTTTATGTGCCAG
CAGCTTATAAACTTACTAAACTTAGTGTTAAATGTTACTTTAACTATTCCTGTGTTTTTAGTGTTGTCAA
CGCCACCGTTACTGTGAATGTCACCACACATAATGGCCGTGTAGTTAACTACACTGTTTGTGATGATTGT
AATGGTTATACTGATAACATATTTTCTGTTCAACAGGATGGCCGCATTCCTAATGGTTTCCCTTTTAATA
ATTGGTTTTTGTTAACTAATGGTTCCACACTAGTGGACGGGGTCTCTAGACTTTATCAACCACTCCGTTT
AACTTGTTTATGGCCTGTACCTGGTCTTAAATCTTCAACTGGTTTTGTTTATTTTAATGCCACTGGTTCT
GATGTTAATTGTAACGGCTATCAACATAATTCTGTTGTTGATGTTATGCGTTACAATCTTAACTTCAGTG
CTAATTCTTTGGACAATCTCAAGAGTGGTGTTATAGTTTTTAAAACTTTACAGTACGATGTTTTGTTTTA
TTGTAGTAATTCTTCCTCAGGTGTTCTTGACACCACAATACCTTTTGGCCCGTCCTCTCAACCTTATTAC
TGTTTTATAAACAGCACTATCAACACTACTCATGTTAGCACTTTTGTGGGTATTTTACCACCCACTGTGC
GTGAAATTGTTGTTGCTAGAACTGGCCAGTTTTATATTAATGGTTTTAAGTATTTCGATTTGGGTTTCAT
AGAAGCTGTCAATTTTAATGTCACGACTGCTAGCGCCACAGATTTTTGGACGGTTGCATTTGCTACTTTT
GTTGATGTTTTGGTTAATGTTAGTGCAACTAACATTCAAAACTTACTTTATTGCGATTCTCCATTTGAAA
AGTTGCAGTGTGAGCACTTGCAGTTTGGATTGCAGGATGGTTTTTATTCTGCAAATTTTCTTGATGATAA
TGTTTTGCCTGAGACTTATGTTGCACTCCCCATTTATTATCAACACACGGACATAAATTTTACTGCAACT
GCATCTTTTGGTGGTTCTTGTTATGTTTGTAAACCACACCAGGTTAATATATCTCTTAATGGTAACACTT
CAGTGTGTGTTAGAACATCTCATTTTTCAATTAGGTATATTTATAACCGCGTTAAGAGTGGTTCACCAGG
TGACTCTTCATGGCACATTTATTTAAAGAGTGGCACTTGTCCATTTTCTTTTTCTAAGTTAAATAATTTT
CAAAAGTTCAAGACTATTTGTTTCTCAACCGTCGAAGTGCCTGGTAGTTGTAATTTTCCGCTTGAAGCCA
CCTGGCATTACACTTCTTATACTATTGTTGGTGCTTTGTATGTTACTTGGTCTGAAGGTAATTCTATTAC
TGGTGTACCTTATCCTGTCTCTGGTATTCGTGAGTTTAGTAATTTAGTTTTAAATAATTGTACCAAATAT
AATATTTATGATTATGTTGGTACTGGAATTATACGTTCTTCAAACCAGTCACTTGCTGGTGGTATTACAT
ATGTTTCTAACTCTGGTAATTTACTTGGTTTTAAAAATGTTTCCACTGGTAACATTTTTATTGTGACACC
ATGTAACCAACCAGACCAAGTAGCTGTTTATCAACAAAGCATTATTGGTGCCATGACCGCTGTTAATGAG
TCTAGATATGGCTTGCAAAACTTACTACAGTTACCTAACTTTTATTATGTTAGTAATGGTGGTAACAATT
GCACTACGGCCGTTATGACTTATTCTAATTTTGGTATTTGTGCTGATGGTTCTTTGATTCCTGTTCGTCC
GCGTAATTCTAGTGATAATGGTATTTCAGCCATAATCACTGCTAATTTATCCATTCCTTCTAACTGGACT
ACTTCAGTTCAAGTTGAGTACCTCCAAATTACTAGTACTCCAATAGTTGTTGATTGTGCTACTTATGTGT
GTAATGGTAACCCTCGCTGTAAGAATCTACTTAAGCAGTATACTTCTGCTTGTAAAACTATTGAAGATGC
CTTACGACTTAGTGCTCATTTGGAAACTAATGATGTTAGTAGTATGCTAACTTTCGATAGCAATGCTTTT
AGTTTGGCTAATGTTACTAGTTTTGGAGATTATAACCTTTCTAGTGTTTTACCTCAGAGAAACATTCGTT
CAAGCCGTATAGCAGGACGTAGTGCTTTGGAAGATTTGTTGTTTAGCAAAGTTGTTACATCTGGTTTGGG
TACTGTTGATGTTGACTATAAGTCTTGTACTAAAGGTCTTTCTATTGCTGACCTTGCTTGTGCTCAGTAC
TACAATGGCATAATGGTTTTGCCAGGTGTTGCTGATGCTGAACGTATGGCCATGTACACAGGTTCTCTTA
TAGGTGGCATGGTGCTCGGAGGTCTTACATCAGCAGCCGCCATACCTTTTTCTTTGGCACTGCAAGCACG
ACTTAACTATGTTGCTTTACAAACTGATGTGCTTCAAGAAAATCAGAAAATTTTGGCTGCATCATTTAAT
AAGGCTATTAATAATATTGTTGCTTCTTTTAGTAGCGTTAATGATGCTATTACACAAACTGCAGAGGCTA
TACATACTGTTACTATTGCACTTAATAAGATTCAGGATGTTGTTAATCAACAGGGTAGTGCTCTTAACCA
TCTCACTTCACAATTGAGACATAATTTTCAGGCCATTTCTAATTCAATTCAGGCTATTTATGACCGGCTT
GATTCAATTCAAGCCGATCAACAAGTTGACAGATTAATTACTGGACGGCTTGCAGCTTTGAATGCATTTG
TTTCCCAAGTTTTGAATAAATATACTGAAGTTCGTGGTTCAAGACGCTTAGCACAGCAGAAGATTAATGA
ATGTGTCAAGTCACAATCTAATAGATATGGTTTTTGTGGCAATGGCACTCACATCTTTTCAATCGTCAAC
TCAGCTCCAGATGGTTTGCTTTTTCTTCATACTGTTTTGCTGCCAACTGATTACAAGAATGTAAAGGCGT
GGTCTGGTATCTGTGTTGATGGCATTTATGGCTATGTTCTGCGTCAACCTAACTTGGTTCTTTATTCTGA
TAATGGTGTCTTTCGTGTAACTTCCAGGGTCATGTTTCAACCTCGCTTACCTGTTTTGTCTGATTTTGTG
CAAATATATAATTGTAATGTTACTTTTGTTAACATATCTCGTGTTGAGTTACATACTGTCATACCTGACT
ACGTTGATGTTAATAAAACATTACAAGAGTTTGCACAAAACTTACCAAAGTATGTTAAGCCTAATTTTGA
CTTGACTCCTTTTAATTTAACATATCTTAATTTGAGTTCTGAGTTGAAGCAACTCGAAGCTAAAACTGCT
AGTCTTTTTCAAACTACTGTTGAATTACAAGGTCTTATTGATCAGATTAACAGTACATATGTTGATTTGA
AGTTGCTTAATAGGTTTGAAAATTATATCAAATGGCCTTGGTGGGTTTGGCTCATTATTTCTGTTGTTTT
TGTTGTATTGTTGAGTCTTCTTGTGTTTTGTTGTCTTTCTACAGGTTGTTGTGGTTGTTGCAATTGTTTA
ACTTCATCAATGCGAGGCTGTTGTGATTGTGGTTCAACTAAACTTCCTTATTACGAATTTGAAAAGGTCC
ACGTTCAATAA
