[The description below was written by a language model from this plasmid's Addgene catalogue record.]
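Description:
pDONR223 HCoV-NL63 S_stop is a Gateway Entry clone built on the pDONR223 donor backbone (listed as about 5 kb without insert) and carrying the S open reading frame of human coronavirus NL63, an insert of roughly 4.1 kb annotated to the viral gene HCNV63gp2. S encodes the spike glycoprotein, the surface protein coronaviruses use for receptor binding and membrane fusion. The plasmid is propagated in standard E. coli cloning strains under spectinomycin selection. The record lists its copy number as unknown and provides no feature table, so the origin of replication and the exact element boundaries are not documented here.

As an Entry vector made by Gateway cloning, the construct is a source of the ORF rather than an expression plasmid. The record names no promoter, tag or reporter, and Entry clones of this type generally carry the coding sequence flanked by attL recombination sites, with no elements to drive expression. An LR recombination reaction moves the ORF in a defined orientation and reading frame into any compatible Destination vector, which then supplies the promoter, fusion partners and host-specific selection. The "_stop" suffix suggests that this version retains a stop codon at the end of the ORF. That would suit it to untagged or N-terminally tagged expression rather than C-terminal fusions, although the record does not say so explicitly. M13 forward and reverse primer sites flank the insert for sequence verification. The plasmid belongs to a collection of human coronavirus protein-coding sequences assembled as a flexible Gateway resource, meant for shuttling viral ORFs into different expression or assay systems.
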