Addgene plasmid #168682: pDONR223 HCoV-NL63 S_stop
Purpose: Gateway-compatible Entry vector
Depositing lab: Fritz Roth. Depositing organization: Sinai Health System. Publication: A resource of human coronavirus protein-coding sequences in a flexible, multipurpose Gateway Entry clone collection. Weller B, Lin CW, Pogoutse O, Sauer M, Marin-de la Rosa N, Strobel A, Young V, Knapp JJ, Rayhan A, Falter C, Kim DK, Roth FP, Falter-Braun P. G3 (Bethesda). 2023 Jul 5;13(7):jkad105. doi: 10.1093/g3journal/jkad105. PubMed 37267226.
Backbone
  Vector backbone: pDONR223
  Backbone manufacturer: Rual et al, Genome Res. 14:2128-2135, 2004.
  Backbone size w/o insert (bp): 5005
  Vector type: Other
Growth in bacteria
  Bacterial resistance: Spectinomycin, 50 μg/mL
  Growth temperature: 37°C
  Growth strain: DH5alpha
  Copy number: Unknown
Gene/Insert
  Gene/Insert name: S
  Species: Other
  Insert size (bp): 4071
  Entrez Gene: HCNV63gp2 (a.k.a. HCNV63gp2)
  Cloning method: Gateway Cloning
  Sequencing primers: 5′ m13-For; 3′ m13-Rev
Resource information
  A portion of this plasmid was derived from a plasmid made by: Falter-Braun Lab
Terms and licenses: Academic/Nonprofit Terms; Industry Terms
How to cite: pDONR223 HCoV-NL63 S_stop was a gift from Fritz Roth (Addgene plasmid # 168682 ; http://n2t.net/addgene:168682 ; RRID:Addgene_168682)
